>Addgene plasmid #237521 | pET28a:His-MBP-PKD | addgene full sequence | sequence record 471108 | Addgene NGS Result
TTGAGATCCTTTTTTTCTGCGCGTAATCTGCTGCTTGCAAACAAAAAAACCACCGCTACCAGCGGTGGTT
TGTTTGCCGGATCAAGAGCTACCAACTCTTTTTCCGAAGGTAACTGGCTTCAGCAGAGCGCAGATACCAA
ATACTGTCCTTCTAGTGTAGCCGTAGTTAGGCCACCACTTCAAGAACTCTGTAGCACCGCCTACATACCT
CGCTCTGCTAATCCTGTTACCAGTGGCTGCTGCCAGTGGCGATAAGTCGTGTCTTACCGGGTTGGACTCA
AGACGATAGTTACCGGATAAGGCGCAGCGGTCGGGCTGAACGGGGGGTTCGTGCACACAGCCCAGCTTGG
AGCGAACGACCTACACCGAACTGAGATACCTACAGCGTGAGCTATGAGAAAGCGCCACGCTTCCCGAAGG
GAGAAAGGCGGACAGGTATCCGGTAAGCGGCAGGGTCGGAACAGGAGAGCGCACGAGGGAGCTTCCAGGG
GGAAACGCCTGGTATCTTTATAGTCCTGTCGGGTTTCGCCACCTCTGACTTGAGCGTCGATTTTTGTGAT
GCTCGTCAGGGGGGCGGAGCCTATGGAAAAACGCCAGCAACGCGGCCTTTTTACGGTTCCTGGCCTTTTG
CTGGCCTTTTGCTCACATGTTCTTTCCTGCGTTATCCCCTGATTCTGTGGATAACCGTATTACCGCCTTT
GAGTGAGCTGATACCGCTCGCCGCAGCCGAACGACCGAGCGCAGCGAGTCAGTGAGCGAGGAAGCGGAAG
AGCGCCTGATGCGGTATTTTCTCCTTACGCATCTGTGCGGTATTTCACACCGCAATGGTGCACTCTCAGT
ACAATCTGCTCTGATGCCGCATAGTTAAGCCAGTATACACTCCGCTATCGCTACGTGACTGGGTCATGGC
TGCGCCCCGACACCCGCCAACACCCGCTGACGCGCCCTGACGGGCTTGTCTGCTCCCGGCATCCGCTTAC
AGACAAGCTGTGACCGTCTCCGGGAGCTGCATGTGTCAGAGGTTTTCACCGTCATCACCGAAACGCGCGA
GGCAGCTGCGGTAAAGCTCATCAGCGTGGTCGTGAAGCGATTCACAGATGTCTGCCTGTTCATCCGCGTC
CAGCTCGTTGAGTTTCTCCAGAAGCGTTAATGTCTGGCTTCTGATAAAGCGGGCCATGTTAAGGGCGGTT
TTTTCCTGTTTGGTCACTGATGCCTCCGTGTAAGGGGGATTTCTGTTCATGGGGGTAATGATACCGATGA
AACGAGAGAGGATGCTCACGATACGGGTTACTGATGATGAACATGCCCGGTTACTGGAACGTTGTGAGGG
TAAACAACTGGCGGTATGGATGCGGCGGGACCAGAGAAAAATCACTCAGGGTCAATGCCAGCGCTTCGTT
AATACAGATGTAGGTGTTCCACAGGGTAGCCAGCAGCATCCTGCGATGCAGATCCGGAACATAATGGTGC
AGGGCGCTGACTTCCGCGTTTCCAGACTTTACGAAACACGGAAACCGAAGACCATTCATGTTGTTGCTCA
GGTCGCAGACGTTTTGCAGCAGCAGTCGCTTCACGTTCGCTCGCGTATCGGTGATTCATTCTGCTAACCA
GTAAGGCAACCCCGCCAGCCTAGCCGGGTCCTCAACGACAGGAGCACGATCATGCGCACCCGTGGGGCCG
CCATGCCGGCGATAATGGCCTGCTTCTCGCCGAAACGTTTGGTGGCGGGACCAGTGACGAAGGCTTGAGC
GAGGGCGTGCAAGATTCCGAATACCGCAAGCGACAGGCCGATCATCGTCGCGCTCCAGCGAAAGCGGTCC
TCGCCGAAAATGACCCAGAGCGCTGCCGGCACCTGTCCTACGAGTTGCATGATAAAGAAGACAGTCATAA
GTGCGGCGACGATAGTCATGCCCCGCGCCCACCGGAAGGAGCTGACTGGGTTGAAGGCTCTCAAGGGCAT
CGGTCGAGATCCCGGTGCCTAATGAGTGAGCTAACTTACATTAATTGCGTTGCGCTCACTGCCCGCTTTC
CAGTCGGGAAACCTGTCGTGCCAGCTGCATTAATGAATCGGCCAACGCGCGGGGAGAGGCGGTTTGCGTA
TTGGGCGCCAGGGTGGTTTTTCTTTTCACCAGTGAGACGGGCAACAGCTGATTGCCCTTCACCGCCTGGC
CCTGAGAGAGTTGCAGCAAGCGGTCCACGCTGGTTTGCCCCAGCAGGCGAAAATCCTGTTTGATGGTGGT
TAACGGCGGGATATAACATGAGCTGTCTTCGGTATCGTCGTATCCCACTACCGAGATATCCGCACCAACG
CGCAGCCCGGACTCGGTAATGGCGCGCATTGCGCCCAGCGCCATCTGATCGTTGGCAACCAGCATCGCAG
TGGGAACGATACCCTCATTCAGCATTTGCATGGTTTGTTGAAAACCGGACATGGCACTCCAGTCGCCTTC
CCGTTCCGCTATCGGCTGAATTTGATTGCGAGTGAGATATTTATGCCAGCCAGCCAGACGCAGACGCGCC
GAGACAGAACTTAATGGGCCCGCTAACAGCGCGATTTGCTGGTGACCCAATGCGACCAGATGCTCCACGC
CCAGTCGCGTACCGTCTTCATGGGAGAAAATAATACTGTTGATGGGTGTCTGGTCAGAGACATCAAGAAA
TAACGCCGGAACATTAGTGCAGGCAGCTTCCACAGCAATGGCATCCTGGTCATCCAGCGGATAGTTAATG
ATCAGCCCACTGACGCGTTGCGCGAGAAGATTGTGCACCGCCGCTTTACAGGCTTCGACGCCGCTTCGTT
CTACCATCGACACCACCACGCTGGCACCCAGTTGATCGGCGCGAGATTTAATCGCCGCGACAATTTGCGA
CGGCGCGTGCAGGGCCAGACTGGAGGTGGCAACGCCAATCAGCAACGACTGTTTGCCCGCCAGTTGTTGT
GCCACGCGGTTGGGAATGTAATTCAGCTCCGCCATCGCCGCTTCCACTTTTTCCCGCGTTTTCGCAGAAA
CGTGGCTGGCCTGGTTCACCACGCGGGAAACGGTCTGATAAGAGACACCGGCATACTCTGCGACATCGTA
TAACGTTACTGGTTTCACATTCACCACCCTGAATTGACTCTCTTCCGGGCGCTATCATGCCATACCGCGA
AAGGTTTTGCGCCATTCGATGGTGTCCGGGATCTCGACGCTCTCCCTTATGCGACTCCTGCATTAGGAAG
CAGCCCAGTAGTAGGTTGAGGCCGTTGAGCACCGCCGCCGCAAGGAATGGTGCATGCAAGGAGATGGCGC
CCAACAGTCCCCCGGCCACGGGGCCTGCCACCATACCCACGCCGAAACAAGCGCTCATGAGCCCGAAGTG
GCGAGCCCGATCTTCCCCATCGGTGATGTCGGCGATATAGGCGCCAGCAACCGCACCTGTGGCGCCGGTG
ATGCCGGCCACGATGCGTCCGGCGTAGAGGATCGAGATCTCGATCCCGCGAAATTAATACGACTCACTAT
AGGGGAATTGTGAGCGGATAACAATTCCCCTCTAGAAATAATTTTGTTTAACTTTAAGAAGGAGATATAC
CATGGGTTCTTCTCACCATCACCATCACCATGGTTCTTCTATGAAAATCGAAGAAGGTAAACTGGTAATC
TGGATTAACGGCGATAAAGGCTATAACGGTCTCGCTGAAGTCGGTAAGAAATTCGAGAAAGATACCGGAA
TTAAAGTCACCGTTGAGCATCCGGATAAACTGGAAGAGAAATTCCCACAGGTTGCGGCAACTGGCGATGG
CCCTGACATTATCTTCTGGGCACACGACCGCTTTGGTGGCTACGCTCAATCTGGCCTGTTGGCTGAAATC
ACCCCGGACAAAGCGTTCCAGGACAAGCTGTATCCGTTTACCTGGGATGCCGTACGTTACAACGGCAAGC
TGATTGCTTACCCGATCGCTGTTGAAGCGTTATCGCTGATTTATAACAAAGATCTGCTGCCGAACCCGCC
AAAAACCTGGGAAGAGATCCCGGCGCTGGATAAAGAACTGAAAGCGAAAGGTAAGAGCGCGCTGATGTTC
AACCTGCAAGAACCGTACTTCACCTGGCCGCTGATTGCTGCTGACGGGGGTTATGCGTTCAAGTATGAAA
ACGGCAAGTACGACATTAAAGACGTGGGCGTGGATAACGCTGGCGCGAAAGCGGGTCTGACCTTCCTGGT
TGACCTGATTAAAAACAAACACATGAATGCAGACACCGATTACTCCATCGCAGAAGCTGCCTTTAATAAA
GGCGAAACAGCGATGACCATCAACGGCCCGTGGGCATGGTCCAACATCGACACCAGCAAAGTGAATTATG
GTGTAACGGTACTGCCGACCTTCAAGGGTCAACCATCCAAACCGTTCGTTGGCGTGCTGAGCGCAGGTAT
TAACGCCGCCAGTCCGAACAAAGAGCTGGCAAAAGAGTTCCTCGAAAACTATCTGCTGACTGATGAAGGT
CTGGAAGCGGTTAATAAAGACAAACCGCTGGGTGCCGTAGCGCTGAAGTCTTACGAGGAAGAGTTGGCGA
AAGATCCACGTATTGCCGCCACTATGGAAAACGCCCAGAAAGGTGAAATCATGCCGAACATCCCGCAGAT
GTCCGCTTTCTGGTATGCCGTGCGTACTGCGGTGATCAACGCCGCCAGCGGTCGTCAGACTGTCGATGAA
GCCCTGAAAGACGCGCAGACTAATTCGAGCTCGAACAACAACAACAATAACAATAACAACAACCTCGGGA
TCGAGGAAAACCTGTACTTCCAATCCAATGCCATGCTTTCTGATCTCAAGGTGCTTGAAAAGATAACCGA
TGATTTTAGCCATGAGAGAATAGTCGGGAAAGACGGGACTTTTAAAGGATGCCATAAGGCTTTCGTTTAT
AAAGGTGACATTCCTCTGAGGGAGATGATTGCAGTTAAACGGCTCATTGGTGTTGAGATACCCTTCGAGA
AGTTCAAGAGAGAGGCTGAACAATTCATCAGTTTGGATCATAAGAACATAGTTAAGGTTGCAAGTTATTG
CCACGACCAGAGCCGGGGACATAGACTCGTCCAGTTCAAGGGGAAGCCTCTGCCCCAACTTTTTAATGGG
CCTGAGCAACTGTTGTGTTACGAGTACATGCACAATGGTTCTCTTAGAGATTACTTGATGGGCCAAGGCT
CCCGGGTCATAGATTGGCAGATGCGGTACAAGCTGATAAAAGGGACCTGCGCAGGCTTGCATTATCTTCA
TAAGGGTCGCGCAGGATGTCCGATCGTTCACCTTAATCTGAGTCCCAGCAACGTGCTTTTGGATCATAAT
TACATTCCGCGGATAACTGGCTTCGACTTTTCCAAGCTTATAGGAGAAAAAAACACTAAATCTGTGGTCT
TGAAGCTCAATGGACCCATCGCTTATCTGCCCCCCGACTTCTTCCACAGCAAAGGTACAGATCTCAAGTA
CCTGGCGACAGTTGATATATACTCTTTGGGCCTGATGATACTCGAGATTGCAACACAGCAGGAAATCAAG
GGCATACATGGTGTTCTGATAAAGTCAATCGAGGAAAACTGGCGGGAAGAGTCCCAAATCACACGCCTCT
ATACCTCTCTTGGGGCTGATGAGCTGAGGCAGGTGAAGATGTGTATTGATATAGGACTTGACTGTGTCAA
GAGTAACCCAGAGAAGCGCCCCACTGCAGGAGCAATTATGTTGTGGCTTGATAAAGAATCTAAGCCAGTC
CCCGTGTCACGGGCCGGAGCGGGCGTTTTGCCACGGCCCCCAGTTCCGACCAACATCAACCATGCGGGGC
GCATCCAGGGTATCCCAATCGAGAAATCACAAGTCCTTATTCCTTCATTCGCTTGTAATGAATATAGCTC
TGTCAAAATTCAAAATTTGCACTTGCTGCTCTTTATGTAACATTGGAAGTGGATAACGGATCCGAATTCG
AGCGCCGTCGACAAGCTTGCGGCCGCACTCGAGCACCACCACCACCACCACTGAGATCCGGCTGCTAACA
AAGCCCGAAAGGAAGCTGAGTTGGCTGCTGCCACCGCTGAGCAATAACTAGCATAACCCCTTGGGGCCTC
TAAACGGGTCTTGAGGGGTTTTTTGCTGAAAGGAGGAACTATATCCGGATTGGCGAATGGG
[124 nt withheld, positions 6152-6275]
C
[91 nt withheld, positions 6277-6367]
A
[49 nt withheld, positions 6369-6417]
CCTTTGACGTTGGAGTCCACGTTCTTT
[37 nt withheld, positions 6445-6481]
ACCCTATCTCGGTCTATTCTTTTGATTTATAAGGGATTTTGCCGATTTCGGCCTATTGGTTAAAAAATGA
GCTGATTTAACAAAAATTTAACGCGAATTTTAACAAACTAGTAACGTTTACAATTTCAGGTGGCACTTTT
CGGGGAAATGTGCGCGGAACCCCTATTTGTTTATTTTTCTAAATACATTCAAATATGTATCCGCTCATGA
ATTAATTCTTAGAAAAACTCATCGAGCATCAAATGAAACTGCAATTTATTCATATCAGGATTATCAATAC
CATATTTTTGAAAAAGCCGTTTCTGTAATGAAGGAGAAAACTCACCGAGGCAGTTCCATAGGATGGCAAG
ATCCTGGTATCGGTCTGCGATTCCGACTCGTCCAACATCAATACAACCTATTAATTTCCCCTCGTCAAAA
ATAAGGTTATCAAGTGAGAAATCACCATGAGTGACGACTGAATCCGGTGAGAATGGCAAAAGTTTATGCA
TTTCTTTCCAGACTTGTTCAACAGGCCAGCCATTACGCTCGTCATCAAAATCACTCGCATCAACCAAACC
GTTATTCATTCGTGATTGCGCCTGAGCGAGACGAAATACGCGATCGCTGTTAAAAGGACAATTACAAACA
GGAATCGAATGCAACCGGCGCAGGAACACTGCCAGCGCATCAACAATGTTTTCACCTGAATCAGGATATT
CTTCTAATACCTGGAATGCTGTTTTCCCGGGGATCGCAGTGGTGAGTAACCATGCATCATCAGGAGTACG
GATAAAATGCTTGATGGTCGGAAGAGGCATAAATTCCGTCAGCCAGTTTAGTCTGACCATCTCATCTGTA
ACATCATTGGCAACGCTACCTTTGCCATGTTTCAGAAACAACTCTGGCGCATCGGGCTTCCCATACAATC
GATAGATTGTCGCACCTGATTGCCCGACATTATCGCGAGCCCATTTATACCCATATAAATCAGCATCCAT
GTTGGAATTTAATCGCGGCCTAGAGCAAGACGTTTCCCGTTGAATATGGCTCATAACACCCCTTGTATTA
CTGTTTATGTAAGCAGACAGTTTTATTGTTCATGACCAAAATCCCTTAACGTGAGTTTTCGTTCCACTGA
GCGTCAGACCCCGTAGAAAAGATCAAAGGATCTTC
Features (pLannotate 1.2.2; 21 found; start..end, strand, type, name):
      1..589     +  rep_origin     ori: high-copy-number ColE1/pMB1/pBR322/pUC origin of replication
    775..914     -  misc_feature   bom: basis of mobility region from pBR322
   1016..1207    -  CDS            rop: Rop protein, which maintains plasmids at low copy number; rop
   1224..1604    +  CDS            YPB1_ECOLX: Protein predicted: Swiss-Prot protein existence level 4. From Escherichia coli.
   1676..1967    -  CDS            TcR (fragment): tetracycline efflux protein; tet; confers resistance to tetracycline
   1982..2003    -  protein_bind   CAP binding site: CAP binding activates transcription in the presence of cAMP. E. coli catabolite activator protein
   2016..3098    -  CDS            lacI: lac repressor; lacI; The lac repressor binds to the lac operator to inhibit transcription in E. coli. This inhibition can be relieved by adding lactose or isopropyl-β-D-thiogalactopyranoside (IPTG).
   3099..3176    -  promoter       lacI promoter: lacI
   3184..3463    -  CDS            TcR (fragment): tetracycline efflux protein; tet; confers resistance to tetracycline
   3485..3503    +  promoter       T7 promoter: promoter for bacteriophage T7 RNA polymerase
   3504..3528    +  protein_bind   lac operator: The lac repressor binds to the lac operator to inhibit transcription in E. coli. This inhibition can be relieved by adding lactose or isopropyl-β-D-thiogalactopyranoside (IPTG). lac repressor encoded by lacI
   3543..3565    +  RBS            RBS: efficient ribosome binding site from bacteriophage T7 gene 10 (Olins and Rangwala, 1989)
   3584..3601    +  CDS            6xHis: 6xHis affinity tag
   3611..4711    +  CDS            MBP: maltose binding protein from E. coli; malE (mutated); This version of the gene does not encode a signal sequence, so MBP will remain in the cytosol.
   4766..4782    +  CDS            TEV site (fragment): tobacco etch virus (TEV) protease recognition and cleavage site
   5984..6001    +  CDS            9xHis (fragment): 9xHis affinity tag
   6011..6060    +  CDS            SET1 (fragment): solubility-enhancement tag derived from T7 phage gene 10B
   6068..6115    +  terminator     T7 terminator: transcription terminator for bacteriophage T7 RNA polymerase
   6152..6580    +  rep_origin     f1 ori (sequence partly withheld): f1 bacteriophage origin of replication; arrow indicates direction of (+) strand synthesis
   6634..6691    +  promoter       AmpR promoter (fragment): bla
   6700..7515    -  CDS            KanR: aminoglycoside phosphotransferase; aph(3')-Ia; confers resistance to kanamycin in bacteria or G418 (Geneticin®) in eukaryotes
