[The description below was written by a language model from this plasmid's Addgene catalogue record and pLannotate feature annotations shown in this document.]
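Description:
pET28a:His-MBP-PKD is a bacterial expression plasmid built on a pET28a derivative that carries an N-terminal His-MBP fusion module. It was made for recombinant production of the pseudokinase region of RWT4, a tandem kinase protein from wheat (Triticum aestivum). The plasmid replicates from a ColE1/pMB1-type origin. The feature table also shows the adjacent bom and rop elements typical of pET backbones, although the catalogue lists it as high copy. Selection is by kanamycin through an aph(3')-Ia resistance gene. An f1 phage origin is present, along with short tetracycline-resistance fragments that are non-functional backbone remnants.

Expression is driven by a T7 promoter followed directly by a lac operator. A plasmid-borne lacI gene supplies repressor, so transcription requires a host that provides T7 RNA polymerase and is induced with IPTG. A T7 gene 10 ribosome binding site precedes an open reading frame encoding a 6xHis tag, a signal-sequence-less (cytosolic) maltose binding protein, and a TEV protease site, which is annotated only as a partial match. The RWT4 pseudokinase insert was introduced by ligation independent cloning. It is not annotated itself but presumably occupies the unannotated stretch of roughly 1.2 kb between the TEV site and the downstream vector sequences. A second His-tag match lies after this gap, ahead of the T7 terminator. The record does not show whether it is translated in frame with the insert.

The His tag allows metal-affinity purification, MBP aids solubility and permits amylose-based capture, and TEV cleavage can remove the fusion partner. The stated purpose is recombinant protein expression, and the associated work concerns direct binding of a fungal effector by RWT4 to activate defense.
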