Addgene plasmid #237521: pET28a:His-MBP-PKD
Purpose: Recombinant protein expression
Depositing lab: Gitta Coaker. Depositing organization: University of California, Davis. Publication: Wheat tandem kinase RWT4 directly binds a fungal effector to activate defense. Sung YC, Li Y, Bernasconi Z, Baik S, Asuke S, Keller B, Fahima T, Coaker G. Nat Genet. 2025 Apr 14. doi: 10.1038/s41588-025-02162-w. PubMed 40229601.
Backbone
  Vector backbone: pET28a:His-MBP
  Vector type: Bacterial Expression
Growth in bacteria
  Bacterial resistance: Kanamycin, 50 μg/mL
  Growth temperature: 37°C
  Growth strain: DH5alpha
  Copy number: High Copy
Gene/Insert
  Gene/Insert name: Rwt4_pseudokinase
  Species: Triticum aestivum
  Mutation: Pseudokinase region of RWT4
  Cloning method: Ligation Independent Cloning
Terms and licenses: Academic/Nonprofit Terms; Industry Terms: Not Available to Industry
Depositor comments: Please visit https://doi.org/10.1101/2024.04.30.591956 for bioRxiv preprint.
How to cite: pET28a:His-MBP-PKD was a gift from Gitta Coaker (Addgene plasmid # 237521 ; http://n2t.net/addgene:237521 ; RRID:Addgene_237521)
